>Addgene plasmid #125434 | Lenti-(BB)-hPGK-KRAB-dCas9-P2A-BlastR PHF21A-TSS-guide3 | addgene full sequence | sequence record 251280 | Addgene NGS Result
GTTTTAGAGCTAGAAATAGCAAGTTAAAATAAGGCTAGTCCGTTATCAACTTGAAAAAGTGGCACCGAGT
CGGTGCTTTTTTGAATTCGCTAGCTAGGTCTTGAAAGGGGTTGGGGTTGCGCCTTTTCCAAGGCAGCCCT
GGGTTTGCGCAGGGACGCGGCTGCTCTGGGCGTGGTTCCGGGAAACGCAGCGGCGCCGACCCTGGGTCTC
GCACATTCTTCACGTCCGTTCGCAGCGTCACCCGGATCTTCGCCGCTACCCTTGTGGGCCCCCCGGCGAC
GCTTCCTGCTCCGCCCCTAAGTCGGGAAGGTTCCTTGCGGTTCGCGGCGTGCCGGACGTGACAAACGGAA
GCCGCACGTCTCACTAGTACCCTCGCAGACGGACAGCGCCAGGGAGCAATGGCAGCGCGCCGACCGCGAT
GGGCTGTGGCCAATAGCGGCTGCTCAGCAGGGCGCGCCGAGAGCAGCGGCCGGGAAGGGGCGGTGCGGGA
GGCGGGGTGTGGGGCGGTAGTGTGGGCCCTGTTCCTGCCCGCGCGGTGTTCCGCATTCTGCAAGCCTCCG
GAGCGCACGTCGGCAGTCGGCTCCCTCGTTGACCGAATCACCGACCTCTCTCCCCAGGACCGGTGATCCG
CCACCATGGATGCTAAGTCACTAACTGCCTGGTCCCGGACACTGGTGACCTTCAAGGATGTATTTGTGGA
CTTCACCAGGGAGGAGTGGAAGCTGCTGGACACTGCTCAGCAGATCGTGTACAGAAATGTGATGCTGGAG
AACTATAAGAACCTGGTTTCCTTGGGTTATCAGCTTACTAAGCCAGATGTGATCCTCCGGTTGGAGAAGG
GAGAAGAGCCCGGCGGTTCCGGCGGAGGGTCGATGGACAAGAAGTACAGCATCGGCCTGGCCATCGGCAC
CAACTCTGTCGGCTGGGCCGTGATCACCGACGAGTACAAGGTGCCCAGCAAGAAATTCAAGGTGCTGGGC
AACACCGACCGGCACAGCATCAAGAAGAACCTGATCGGCGCCCTGCTGTTCGACAGCGGAGAAACAGCCG
AGGCCACCCGGCTGAAGAGAACCGCCAGAAGAAGATACACCAGACGGAAGAACCGGATCTGCTATCTGCA
AGAGATCTTCAGCAACGAGATGGCCAAGGTGGACGACAGCTTCTTCCACAGACTGGAAGAGTCCTTCCTG
GTGGAAGAGGATAAGAAGCACGAGCGGCACCCCATCTTCGGCAACATCGTGGACGAGGTGGCCTACCACG
AGAAGTACCCCACCATCTACCACCTGAGAAAGAAACTGGTGGACAGCACCGACAAGGCCGACCTGCGGCT
GATCTATCTGGCCCTGGCCCACATGATCAAGTTCCGGGGCCACTTCCTGATCGAGGGCGACCTGAACCCC
GACAACAGCGACGTGGACAAGCTGTTCATCCAGCTGGTGCAGACCTACAACCAGCTGTTCGAGGAAAACC
CCATCAACGCCAGCGGCGTGGACGCCAAGGCCATCCTGTCTGCCAGACTGAGCAAGAGCAGACGGCTGGA
AAATCTGATCGCCCAGCTGCCCGGCGAGAAGAAGAATGGCCTGTTCGGCAACCTGATTGCCCTGAGCCTG
GGCCTGACCCCCAACTTCAAGAGCAACTTCGACCTGGCCGAGGATGCCAAACTGCAGCTGAGCAAGGACA
CCTACGACGACGACCTGGACAACCTGCTGGCCCAGATCGGCGACCAGTACGCCGACCTGTTTCTGGCCGC
CAAGAACCTGTCCGACGCCATCCTGCTGAGCGACATCCTGAGAGTGAACACCGAGATCACCAAGGCCCCC
CTGAGCGCCTCTATGATCAAGAGATACGACGAGCACCACCAGGACCTGACCCTGCTGAAAGCTCTCGTGC
GGCAGCAGCTGCCTGAGAAGTACAAAGAGATTTTCTTCGACCAGAGCAAGAACGGCTACGCCGGCTACAT
CGATGGCGGAGCCAGCCAGGAAGAGTTCTACAAGTTCATCAAGCCCATCCTGGAAAAGATGGACGGCACC
GAGGAACTGCTCGTGAAGCTGAACAGAGAGGACCTGCTGCGGAAGCAGCGGACCTTCGACAACGGCAGCA
TCCCCCACCAGATCCACCTGGGAGAGCTGCACGCCATTCTGCGGCGGCAGGAAGATTTTTACCCATTCCT
GAAGGACAACCGGGAAAAGATCGAGAAGATCCTGACCTTCCGCATCCCCTACTACGTGGGCCCTCTGGCC
AGGGGAAACAGCAGATTCGCCTGGATGACCAGAAAGAGCGAGGAAACCATCACCCCCTGGAACTTCGAGG
AAGTGGTGGACAAGGGCGCCAGCGCCCAGAGCTTCATCGAGCGGATGACCAACTTCGATAAGAACCTGCC
CAACGAGAAGGTGCTGCCCAAGCACAGCCTGCTGTACGAGTACTTCACCGTGTACAACGAGCTGACCAAA
GTGAAATACGTGACCGAGGGAATGAGAAAGCCCGCCTTCCTGAGCGGCGAGCAGAAAAAAGCCATCGTGG
ACCTGCTGTTCAAGACCAACCGGAAAGTGACCGTGAAGCAGCTGAAAGAGGACTACTTCAAGAAAATCGA
GTGCTTCGACTCCGTGGAAATCTCCGGCGTGGAAGATCGGTTCAACGCCTCCCTGGGCACATACCACGAT
CTGCTGAAAATTATCAAGGACAAGGACTTCCTGGACAATGAGGAAAACGAGGACATTCTGGAAGATATCG
TGCTGACCCTGACACTGTTTGAGGACAGAGAGATGATCGAGGAACGGCTGAAAACCTATGCCCACCTGTT
CGACGACAAAGTGATGAAGCAGCTGAAGCGGCGGAGATACACCGGCTGGGGCAGGCTGAGCCGGAAGCTG
ATCAACGGCATCCGGGACAAGCAGTCCGGCAAGACAATCCTGGATTTCCTGAAGTCCGACGGCTTCGCCA
ACAGAAACTTCATGCAGCTGATCCACGACGACAGCCTGACCTTTAAAGAGGACATCCAGAAAGCCCAGGT
GTCCGGCCAGGGCGATAGCCTGCACGAGCACATTGCCAATCTGGCCGGCAGCCCCGCCATTAAGAAGGGC
ATCCTGCAGACAGTGAAGGTGGTGGACGAGCTCGTGAAAGTGATGGGCCGGCACAAGCCCGAGAACATCG
TGATCGAAATGGCCAGAGAGAACCAGACCACCCAGAAGGGACAGAAGAACAGCCGCGAGAGAATGAAGCG
GATCGAAGAGGGCATCAAAGAGCTGGGCAGCCAGATCCTGAAAGAACACCCCGTGGAAAACACCCAGCTG
CAGAACGAGAAGCTGTACCTGTACTACCTGCAGAATGGGCGGGATATGTACGTGGACCAGGAACTGGACA
TCAACCGGCTGTCCGACTACGATGTGGACGCTATCGTGCCTCAGAGCTTTCTGAAGGACGACTCCATCGA
TAACAAAGTGCTGACTCGGAGCGACAAGAACCGGGGCAAGAGCGACAACGTGCCCTCCGAAGAGGTCGTG
AAGAAGATGAAGAACTACTGGCGCCAGCTGCTGAATGCCAAGCTGATTACCCAGAGGAAGTTCGACAATC
TGACCAAGGCCGAGAGAGGCGGCCTGAGCGAACTGGATAAGGCCGGCTTCATCAAGAGACAGCTGGTGGA
AACCCGGCAGATCACAAAGCACGTGGCACAGATCCTGGACTCCCGGATGAACACTAAGTACGACGAGAAC
GACAAACTGATCCGGGAAGTGAAAGTGATCACCCTGAAGTCCAAGCTGGTGTCCGATTTCCGGAAGGATT
TCCAGTTTTACAAAGTGCGCGAGATCAACAACTACCACCACGCCCACGACGCCTACCTGAACGCCGTCGT
GGGAACCGCCCTGATCAAAAAGTACCCTAAGCTGGAAAGCGAGTTCGTGTACGGCGACTACAAGGTGTAC
GACGTGCGGAAGATGATCGCCAAGAGCGAGCAGGAAATCGGCAAGGCTACCGCCAAGTACTTCTTCTACA
GCAACATCATGAACTTTTTCAAGACCGAGATTACCCTGGCCAACGGCGAGATCCGGAAGCGGCCTCTGAT
CGAGACAAACGGCGAAACAGGCGAGATCGTGTGGGATAAGGGCCGGGACTTTGCCACCGTGCGGAAAGTG
CTGTCTATGCCCCAAGTGAATATCGTGAAAAAGACCGAGGTGCAGACAGGCGGCTTCAGCAAAGAGTCTA
TCCTGCCCAAGAGGAACAGCGACAAGCTGATCGCCAGAAAGAAGGACTGGGACCCTAAGAAGTACGGCGG
CTTCGACAGCCCCACCGTGGCCTATTCTGTGCTGGTGGTGGCCAAAGTGGAAAAGGGCAAGTCCAAGAAA
CTGAAGAGTGTGAAAGAGCTGCTGGGGATCACCATCATGGAAAGAAGCAGCTTCGAGAAGAATCCCATCG
ACTTTCTGGAAGCCAAGGGCTACAAAGAAGTGAAAAAGGACCTGATCATCAAGCTGCCTAAGTACTCCCT
GTTCGAGCTGGAAAACGGCCGGAAGAGAATGCTGGCCTCTGCCGGCGAACTGCAGAAGGGAAACGAACTG
GCCCTGCCCTCCAAATATGTGAACTTCCTGTACCTGGCCAGCCACTATGAGAAGCTGAAGGGCTCCCCCG
AGGATAATGAGCAGAAACAGCTGTTTGTGGAACAGCACAAACACTACCTGGACGAGATCATCGAGCAGAT
CAGCGAGTTCTCCAAGAGAGTGATCCTGGCCGACGCTAATCTGGACAAGGTGCTGAGCGCCTACAACAAG
CACAGAGACAAGCCTATCAGAGAGCAGGCCGAGAATATCATCCACCTGTTTACCCTGACCAGTCTGGGAG
CCCCTGCCGCCTTCAAGTACTTTGACACCACCATCGACCGGAAGAGGTACACCAGCACCAAAGAGGTGCT
GGACGCCACCCTGATCCACCAGAGCATCACCGGCCTGTACGAGACACGGATCGACCTGTCTCAGCTGGGA
GGCGACGCCTATCCCTATGACGTGCCCGATTATGCCAGCCTGGGCAGCGGCTCCCCCAAGAAAAAACGCA
AGGTGGAAGATCCTAAGAAAAAGCGGAAAGTGGACGGCATTGGTAGTGGGAGCAACGGCAGCAGCGGGGA
TCCGGCCGCAACAAACTTCTCTCTGCTGAAACAAGCCGGAGATGTCGAAGAGAATCCTGGACCGATGGCC
AAGCCTTTGTCTCAAGAAGAATCCACCCTCATTGAAAGAGCAACGGCTACAATCAACAGCATCCCCATCT
CTGAAGACTACAGCGTCGCCAGCGCAGCTCTCTCTAGCGACGGCCGCATCTTCACTGGTGTCAATGTATA
TCATTTTACTGGGGGACCTTGTGCAGAACTCGTGGTGCTGGGCACTGCTGCTGCTGCGGCAGCTGGCAAC
CTGACTTGTATCGTCGCGATCGGAAATGAGAACAGGGGCATCTTGAGCCCCTGCGGACGGTGCCGACAGG
TGCTTCTCGATCTGCATCCTGGGATCAAAGCCATAGTGAAGGACAGTGATGGACAGCCGACGGCAGTTGG
GATTCGTGAATTGCTGCCCTCTGGTTATGTGTGGGAGGGCTAAGAATTCGATATCAAGCTTATCGGTAAT
CAACCTCTGGATTACAAAATTTGTGAAAGATTGACTGGTATTCTTAACTATGTTGCTCCTTTTACGCTAT
GTGGATACGCTGCTTTAATGCCTTTGTATCATGCTATTGCTTCCCGTATGGCTTTCATTTTCTCCTCCTT
GTATAAATCCTGGTTGCTGTCTCTTTATGAGGAGTTGTGGCCCGTTGTCAGGCAACGTGGCGTGGTGTGC
ACTGTGTTTGCTGACGCAACCCCCACTGGTTGGGGCATTGCCACCACCTGTCAGCTCCTTTCCGGGACTT
TCGCTTTCCCCCTCCCTATTGCCACGGCGGAACTCATCGCCGCCTGCCTTGCCCGCTGCTGGACAGGGGC
TCGGCTGTTGGGCACTGACAATTCCGTGGTGTTGTCGGGGAAATCATCGTCCTTTCCTTGGCTGCTCGCC
TGTGTTGCCACCTGGATTCTGCGCGGGACGTCCTTCTGCTACGTCCCTTCGGCCCTCAATCCAGCGGACC
TTCCTTCCCGCGGCCTGCTGCCGGCTCTGCGGCCTCTTCCGCGTCTTCGCCTTCGCCCTCAGACGAGTCG
GATCTCCCTTTGGGCCGCCTCCCCGCGTCGACTTTAAGACCAATGACTTACAAGGCAGCTGTAGATCTTA
GCCACTTTTTAAAAGAAAAGGGGGGACTGGAAGGGCTAATTCACTCCCAACGAAGACAAGATCTGCTTTT
TGCTTGTACTGGGTCTCTCTGGTTAGACCAGATCTGAGCCTGGGAGCTCTCTGGCTAACTAGGGAACCCA
CTGCTTAAGCCTCAATAAAGCTTGCCTTGAGTGCTTCAAGTAGTGTGTGCCCGTCTGTTGTGTGACTCTG
GTAACTAGAGATCCCTCAGACCCTTTTAGTCAGTGTGGAAAATCTCTAGCAGGGCCCGTTTAAACCCGCT
GATCAGCCTCGACTGTGCCTTCTAGTTGCCAGCCATCTGTTGTTTGCCCCTCCCCCGTGCCTTCCTTGAC
CCTGGAAGGTGCCACTCCCACTGTCCTTTCCTAATAAAATGAGGAAATTGCATCGCATTGTCTGAGTAGG
TGTCATTCTATTCTGGGGGGTGGGGTGGGGCAGGACAGCAAGGGGGAGGATTGGGAAGACAATAGCAGGC
ATGCTGGGGATGCGGTGGGCTCTATGGCTTCTGAGGCGGAAAGAACCAGCTGGGGCTCTAGGGGGTATCC
CC
[124 nt withheld, positions 6793-6916]
C
[91 nt withheld, positions 6918-7008]
A
[49 nt withheld, positions 7010-7058]
CCTTTGACGTTGGAGTCCACGTTCTTT
[37 nt withheld, positions 7086-7122]
ACCCTATCTCGGTCTATTCTTTTGATTTATAAGGGATTTTGCCGATTTCGGCCTATTGGTTAAAAAATGA
GCTGATTTAACAAAAATTTAACGCGAATTAATTCTGTGGAATGTGTGTCAGTTAGGGTGTGGAAAGTCCC
CAGGCTCCCCAGCAGGCAGAAGTATGCAAAGCATGCATCTCAATTAGTCAGCAACCAGGTGTGGAAAGTC
CCCAGGCTCCCCAGCAGGCAGAAGTATGCAAAGCATGCATCTCAATTAGTCAGCAACCATAGTCCCGCCC
CTAACTCCGCCCATCCCGCCCCTAACTCCGCCCAGTTCCGCCCATTCTCCGCCCCATGGCTGACTAATTT
TTTTTATTTATGCAGAGGCCGAGGCCGCCTCTGCCTCTGAGCTATTCCAGAAGTAGTGAGGAGGCTTTTT
TGGAGGCCTAGGCTTTTGCAAAAAGCTCCCGGGAGCTTGTATATCCATTTTCGGATCTGATCAGCACGTG
TTGACAATTAATCATCGGCATAGTATATCGGCATAGTATAATACGACAAGGTGAGGAACTAAACCATGGC
CAAGTTGACCAGTGCCGTTCCGGTGCTCACCGCGCGCGACGTCGCCGGAGCGGTCGAGTTCTGGACCGAC
CGGCTCGGGTTCTCCCGGGACTTCGTGGAGGACGACTTCGCCGGTGTGGTCCGGGACGACGTGACCCTGT
TCATCAGCGCGGTCCAGGACCAGGTGGTGCCGGACAACACCCTGGCCTGGGTGTGGGTGCGCGGCCTGGA
CGAGCTGTACGCCGAGTGGTCGGAGGTCGTGTCCACGAACTTCCGGGACGCCTCCGGGCCGGCCATGACC
GAGATCGGCGAGCAGCCGTGGGGGCGGGAGTTCGCCCTGCGCGACCCGGCCGGCAACTGCGTGCACTTCG
TGGCCGAGGAGCAGGACTGACACGTGCTACGAGATTTCGATTCCACCGCCGCCTTCTATGAAAGGTTGGG
CTTCGGAATCGTTTTCCGGGACGCCGGCTGGATGATCCTCCAGCGCGGGGATCTCATGCTGGAGTTCTTC
GCCCACCCCAACTTGTTTATTGCAGCTTATAATGGTTACAAATAAAGCAATAGCATCACAAATTTCACAA
ATAAAGCATTTTTTTCACTGCATTCTAGTTGTGGTTTGTCCAAACTCATCAATGTATCTTATCATGTCTG
TATACCGTCGACCTCTAGCTAGAGCTTGGCGTAATCATGGTCATAGCTGTTTCCTGTGTGAAATTGTTAT
CCGCTCACAATTCCACACAACATACGAGCCGGAAGCATAAAGTGTAAAGCCTGGGGTGCCTAATGAGTGA
GCTAACTCACATTAATTGCGTTGCGCTCACTGCCCGCTTTCCAGTCGGGAAACCTGTCGTGCCAGCTGCA
TTAATGAATCGGCCAACGCGCGGGGAGAGGCGGTTTGCGTATTGGGCGCTCTTCCGCTTCCTCGCTCACT
GACTCGCTGCGCTCGGTCGTTCGGCTGCGGCGAGCGGTATCAGCTCACTCAAAGGCGGTAATACGGTTAT
CCACAGAATCAGGGGATAACGCAGGAAAGAACATGTGAGCAAAAGGCCAGCAAAAGGCCAGGAACCGTAA
AAAGGCCGCGTTGCTGGCGTTTTTCCATAGGCTCCGCCCCCCTGACGAGCATCACAAAAATCGACGCTCA
AGTCAGAGGTGGCGAAACCCGACAGGACTATAAAGATACCAGGCGTTTCCCCCTGGAAGCTCCCTCGTGC
GCTCTCCTGTTCCGACCCTGCCGCTTACCGGATACCTGTCCGCCTTTCTCCCTTCGGGAAGCGTGGCGCT
TTCTCATAGCTCACGCTGTAGGTATCTCAGTTCGGTGTAGGTCGTTCGCTCCAAGCTGGGCTGTGTGCAC
GAACCCCCCGTTCAGCCCGACCGCTGCGCCTTATCCGGTAACTATCGTCTTGAGTCCAACCCGGTAAGAC
ACGACTTATCGCCACTGGCAGCAGCCACTGGTAACAGGATTAGCAGAGCGAGGTATGTAGGCGGTGCTAC
AGAGTTCTTGAAGTGGTGGCCTAACTACGGCTACACTAGAAGAACAGTATTTGGTATCTGCGCTCTGCTG
AAGCCAGTTACCTTCGGAAAAAGAGTTGGTAGCTCTTGATCCGGCAAACAAACCACCGCTGGTAGCGGTG
GTTTTTTTGTTTGCAAGCAGCAGATTACGCGCAGAAAAAAAGGATCTCAAGAAGATCCTTTGATCTTTTC
TACGGGGTCTGACGCTCAGTGGAACGAAAACTCACGTTAAGGGATTTTGGTCATGAGATTATCAAAAAGG
ATCTTCACCTAGATCCTTTTAAATTAAAAATGAAGTTTTAAATCAATCTAAAGTATATATGAGTAAACTT
GGTCTGACAGTTACCAATGCTTAATCAGTGAGGCACCTATCTCAGCGATCTGTCTATTTCGTTCATCCAT
AGTTGCCTGACTCCCCGTCGTGTAGATAACTACGATACGGGAGGGCTTACCATCTGGCCCCAGTGCTGCA
ATGATACCGCGAGACCCACGCTCACCGGCTCCAGATTTATCAGCAATAAACCAGCCAGCCGGAAGGGCCG
AGCGCAGAAGTGGTCCTGCAACTTTATCCGCCTCCATCCAGTCTATTAATTGTTGCCGGGAAGCTAGAGT
AAGTAGTTCGCCAGTTAATAGTTTGCGCAACGTTGTTGCCATTGCTACAGGCATCGTGGTGTCACGCTCG
TCGTTTGGTATGGCTTCATTCAGCTCCGGTTCCCAACGATCAAGGCGAGTTACATGATCCCCCATGTTGT
GCAAAAAAGCGGTTAGCTCCTTCGGTCCTCCGATCGTTGTCAGAAGTAAGTTGGCCGCAGTGTTATCACT
CATGGTTATGGCAGCACTGCATAATTCTCTTACTGTCATGCCATCCGTAAGATGCTTTTCTGTGACTGGT
GAGTACTCAACCAAGTCATTCTGAGAATAGTGTATGCGGCGACCGAGTTGCTCTTGCCCGGCGTCAATAC
GGGATAATACCGCGCCACATAGCAGAACTTTAAAAGTGCTCATCATTGGAAAACGTTCTTCGGGGCGAAA
ACTCTCAAGGATCTTACCGCTGTTGAGATCCAGTTCGATGTAACCCACTCGTGCACCCAACTGATCTTCA
GCATCTTTTACTTTCACCAGCGTTTCTGGGTGAGCAAAAACAGGAAGGCAAAATGCCGCAAAAAAGGGAA
TAAGGGCGACACGGAAATGTTGAATACTCATACTCTTCCTTTTTCAATATTATTGAAGCATTTATCAGGG
TTATTGTCTCATGAGCGGATACATATTTGAATGTATTTAGAAAAATAAACAAATAGGGGTTCCGCGCACA
TTTCCCCGAAAAGTGCCACCTGACGTCGACGGATCGGGAGATCTCCCGATCCCCTATGGTGCACTCTCAG
TACAATCTGCTCTGATGCCGCATAGTTAAGCCAGTATCTGCTCCCTGCTTGTGTGTTGGAGGTCGCTGAG
TAGTGCGCGAGCAAAATTTAAGCTACAACAAGGCAAGGCTTGACCGACAATTGCATGAAGAATCTGCTTA
GGGTTAGGCGTTTTGCGCTGCTTCGCGATGTACGGGCCAGATATACGCGTTGACATTGATTATTGACTAG
TTATTAATAGTAATCAATTACGGGGTCATTAGTTCATAGCCCATATATGGAGTTCCGCGTTACATAACTT
ACGGTAAATGGCCCGCCTGGCTGACCGCCCAACGACCCCCGCCCATTGACGTCAATAATGACGTATGTTC
CCATAGTAACGCCAATAGGGACTTTCCATTGACGTCAATGGGTGGAGTATTTACGGTAAACTGCCCACTT
GGCAGTACATCAAGTGTATCATATGCCAAGTACGCCCCCTATTGACGTCAATGACGGTAAATGGCCCGCC
TGGCATTATGCCCAGTACATGACCTTATGGGACTTTCCTACTTGGCAGTACATCTACGTATTAGTCATCG
CTATTACCATGGTGATGCGGTTTTGGCAGTACATCAATGGGCGTGGATAGCGGTTTGACTCACGGGGATT
TCCAAGTCTCCACCCCATTGACGTCAATGGGAGTTTGTTTTGGCACCAAAATCAACGGGACTTTCCAAAA
TGTCGTAACAACTCCGCCCCATTGACGCAAATGGGCGGTAGGCGTGTACGGTGGGAGGTCTATATAAGCA
GCGCGTTTTGCCTGTACTGGGTCTCTCTGGTTAGACCAGATCTGAGCCTGGGAGCTCTCTGGCTAACTAG
GGAACCCACTGCTTAAGCCTCAATAAAGCTTGCCTTGAGTGCTTCAAGTAGTGTGTGCCCGTCTGTTGTG
TGACTCTGGTAACTAGAGATCCCTCAGACCCTTTTAGTCAGTGTGGAAAATCTCTAGCAGTGGCGCCCGA
ACAGGGACTTGAAAGCGAAAGGGAAACCAGAGGAGCTCTCTCGACGCAGGACTCGGCTTGCTGAAGCGCG
CACGGCAAGAGGCGAGGGGCGGCGACTGGTGAGTACGCCAAAAATTTTGACTAGCGGAGGCTAGAAGGAG
AGAGATGGGTGCGAGAGCGTCAGTATTAAGCGGGGGAGAATTAGATCGCGATGGGAAAAAATTCGGTTAA
GGCCAGGGGGAAAGAAAAAATATAAATTAAAACATATAGTATGGGCAAGCAGGGAGCTAGAACGATTCGC
AGTTAATCCTGGCCTGTTAGAAACATCAGAAGGCTGTAGACAAATACTGGGACAGCTACAACCATCCCTT
CAGACAGGATCAGAAGAACTTAGATCATTATATAATACAGTAGCAACCCTCTATTGTGTGCATCAAAGGA
TAGAGATAAAAGACACCAAGGAAGCTTTAGACAAGATAGAGGAAGAGCAAAACAAAAGTAAGACCACCGC
ACAGCAAGCGGCCGCTGATCTTCAGACCTGGAGGAGGAGATATGAGGGACAATTGGAGAAGTGAATTATA
TAAATATAAAGTAGTAAAAATTGAACCATTAGGAGTAGCACCCACCAAGGCAAAGAGAAGAGTGGTGCAG
AGAGAAAAAAGAGCAGTGGGAATAGGAGCTTTGTTCCTTGGGTTCTTGGGAGCAGCAGGAAGCACTATGG
GCGCAGCGTCAATGACGCTGACGGTACAGGCCAGACAATTATTGTCTGGTATAGTGCAGCAGCAGAACAA
TTTGCTGAGGGCTATTGAGGCGCAACAGCATCTGTTGCAACTCACAGTCTGGGGCATCAAGCAGCTCCAG
GCAAGAATCCTGGCTGTGGAAAGATACCTAAAGGATCAACAGCTCCTGGGGATTTGGGGTTGCTCTGGAA
AACTCATTTGCACCACTGCTGTGCCTTGGAATGCTAGTTGGAGTAATAAATCTCTGGAACAGATTTGGAA
TCACACGACCTGGATGGAGTGGGACAGAGAAATTAACAATTACACAAGCTTAATACACTCCTTAATTGAA
GAATCGCAAAACCAGCAAGAAAAGAATGAACAAGAATTATTGGAATTAGATAAATGGGCAAGTTTGTGGA
ATTGGTTTAACATAACAAATTGGCTGTGGTATATAAAATTATTCATAATGATAGTAGGAGGCTTGGTAGG
TTTAAGAATAGTTTTTGCTGTACTTTCTATAGTGAATAGAGTTAGGCAGGGATATTCACCATTATCGTTT
CAGACCCACCTCCCAACCCCGAGGGGACCCGACAGGCCCGAAGGAATAGAAGAAGAAGGTGGAGAGAGAG
ACAGAGACAGATCCATTCGATTAGTGAACGGATCGGCACTGCGTGCGCCAATTCTGCAGACAAATGGCAG
TATTCATCCACAATTTTAAAAGAAAAGGGGGGATTGGGGGGTACAGTGCAGGGGAAAGAATAGTAGACAT
AATAGCAACAGACATACAAACTAAAGAATTACAAAAACAAATTACAAAAATTCAAAATTTTCGGGTTTAT
TACAGGGACAGCAGAGATCCAGTTTGGTTAATTAAGGTACCGAGGGCCTATTTCCCATGATTCCTTCATA
TTTGCATATACGATACAAGGCTGTTAGAGAGATAATTAGAATTAATTTGACTGTAAACACAAAGATATTA
GTACAAAATACGTGACGTAGAAAGTAATAATTTCTTGGGTAGTTTGCAGTTTTAAAATTATGTTTTAAAA
TGGACTATCATATGCTTACCGTAACTTGAAAGTATTTCGATTTCTTGGCTTTATATATCTTGTGGAAAGG
ACGAAACACCGCCCGGGGCCGGGTGGTGAA
Features (pLannotate 1.2.2; 34 found; start..end, strand, type, name):
      1..76      +  misc_RNA       gRNA scaffold: guide RNA scaffold for the Streptococcus pyogenes CRISPR/Cas9 system
    107..617     +  promoter       hPGK promoter: human phosphoglycerate kinase 1 promoter
    666..851     +  CDS            KRAB: Krüppel-associated box (KRAB) transcriptional repression domain from the human zinc finger protein ZNF10 (Margolin et al., 1994)
    873..4976    +  CDS            Cas9: Cas9 (Csn1) endonuclease from the Streptococcus pyogenes Type II CRISPR/Cas system generates RNA-guided double strand breaks in DNA
   5175..5573    +  CDS            BSD: blasticidin S deaminase; Aspergillus terreus BSD; confers resistance to blasticidin
   5574..5595    +  misc_feature   MCS (fragment): pBluescript multiple cloning site
   5598..6186    +  misc_feature   WPRE: woodchuck hepatitis virus posttranscriptional regulatory element
   6237..6256    +  misc_feature   cPPT/CTS (fragment): central polypurine tract and central termination sequence of HIV-1
   6258..6491    +  LTR            3' LTR (ΔU3): self-inactivating 3' long terminal repeat (LTR) from HIV-1
   6523..6747    +  polyA_signal   bGH poly(A) signal: bovine growth hormone polyadenylation signal
   6751..6772    +  promoter       SV40 promoter (fragment): SV40 enhancer and early promoter
   6793..7221    +  rep_origin     f1 ori (sequence partly withheld): f1 bacteriophage origin of replication; arrow indicates direction of (+) strand synthesis
   7235..7564    +  promoter       SV40 promoter: SV40 enhancer and early promoter
   7612..7659    +  promoter       EM7 promoter: synthetic bacterial promoter&nbsp
   7678..8052    +  CDS            BleoR: antibiotic-binding protein; Sh ble from Streptoalloteichus hindustanus; confers resistance to bleomycin, phleomycin, and Zeocin™
   8062..8187    +  CDS            ble (fragment): BLE_KLEPN - Experimental evidence at protein level: Swiss-Prot protein existence level 1. Binding protein with a strong affinity to the bleomycin family of antibiotics. Binds to CL990; an antimitotic-antibiotic compound. From Klebsiella pneumoniae.
   8182..8303    +  polyA_signal   SV40 poly(A) signal: SV40 polyadenylation signal
   8374..8396    -  protein_bind   lac operator (fragment): The lac repressor binds to the lac operator to inhibit transcription in E. coli. This inhibition can be relieved by adding lactose or isopropyl-β-D-thiogalactopyranoside (IPTG). lac repressor encoded by lacI
   8400..8430    -  promoter       lac promoter: promoter for the E. coli lac operon
   8445..8466    -  protein_bind   CAP binding site: CAP binding activates transcription in the presence of cAMP. E. coli catabolite activator protein
   8479..8571    -  CDS            lacI (fragment): lac repressor; lacI; The lac repressor binds to the lac operator to inhibit transcription in E. coli. This inhibition can be relieved by adding lactose or isopropyl-β-D-thiogalactopyranoside (IPTG).
   8754..9342    -  rep_origin     ori: high-copy-number ColE1/pMB1/pBR322/pUC origin of replication
   9513..10373   -  CDS            AmpR: β-lactamase; bla; confers resistance to ampicillin, carbenicillin, and related antibiotics
  10374..10478   -  promoter       AmpR promoter: bla
  10537..10589   -  misc_feature   bom (fragment): basis of mobility region from pBR322
  10744..11123   +  enhancer       CMV enhancer: human cytomegalovirus immediate early enhancer
  11124..11323   +  promoter       CMV promoter: human cytomegalovirus (CMV) immediate early promoter
  11341..11521   +  LTR            5' LTR (truncated): truncated 5' long terminal repeat (LTR) from HIV-1
  11568..11693   +  misc_feature   HIV-1 Ψ: packaging signal of human immunodeficiency virus type 1
  11677..12040   +  CDS            HIV-1 gag (fragment): gag protein from human immunodeficiency virus 1; gag
  12186..12419   +  misc_feature   RRE: The Rev response element (RRE) of HIV-1 allows for Rev-dependent mRNA export from the nucleus to the cytoplasm.
  12796..12896   +  CDS            Rev (fragment): human immunodeficiency virus 1 (HIV-1) Rev protein; rev; enhances nuclear export of unspliced and incompletely spliced viral mRNAs
  12946..13063   +  misc_feature   cPPT/CTS: central polypurine tract and central termination sequence of HIV-1
  13114..13354   +  promoter       U6 promoter: RNA polymerase III promoter for human U6 snRNA
