[The description below was written by a language model from this plasmid's Addgene catalogue record and pLannotate feature annotations shown in this document.]
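Description:
Lenti-(BB)-hPGK-KRAB-dCas9-P2A-BlastR PHF21A-TSS-guide3 is an all-in-one lentiviral CRISPR interference plasmid of about 13.4 kb, built to repress human PHF21A by targeting its transcription start site. It derives from the depositor's empty Lenti-(BB)-hPGK-KRAB-dCas9-P2A-BlastR backbone, into which a guide spacer was cloned at sites that were destroyed in the process. In bacteria it is maintained through a high-copy ColE1/pUC-type origin with ampicillin resistance. An f1 origin and an SV40/EM7-driven bleomycin/Zeocin resistance cassette are also annotated in the plasmid backbone, outside the LTR-flanked region.

The transfer cassette has a third-generation, self-inactivating layout: a CMV enhancer/promoter fused to a truncated HIV-1 5' LTR drives genomic RNA production in packaging cells. This is followed by the Ψ packaging signal, a partial gag, the RRE for Rev-dependent export and the cPPT/CTS, with a ΔU3 3' LTR and bGH polyadenylation signal at the far end. Within this unit, a human U6 Pol III promoter expresses the PHF21A guide fused to the S. pyogenes gRNA scaffold (the feature map is circular, so the scaffold sits at the start of the numbering, just after U6). Downstream, the hPGK promoter drives a single open reading frame encoding the ZNF10 KRAB repression domain fused to Cas9, which the catalogue entry specifies as catalytically inactive although the automated annotation labels it simply Cas9. A 2A peptide links this to blasticidin S deaminase, and a WPRE enhances transcript expression. A C-terminal HA tag is recorded but not annotated in the table. Transduced mammalian cells can be selected with blasticidin, and the guide-directed KRAB-dCas9 silences transcription without cutting DNA.
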