Addgene plasmid #125434: Lenti-(BB)-hPGK-KRAB-dCas9-P2A-BlastR PHF21A-TSS-guide3
Purpose: CRISPR-mediated repression of PHF21A. KRAB domain and Catalytically inactive Cas9 from S. pyogenes with 2A-BlastR under the hPGK promoter.
Depositing lab: Jorge Ferrer. Depositing organization: Imperial College London. Publication: Human pancreatic islet three-dimensional chromatin architecture provides insights into the genetics of type 2 diabetes. Miguel-Escalada I, Bonas-Guarch S, Cebola I, Ponsa-Cobas J, Mendieta-Esteban J, Atla G, Javierre BM, Rolando DMY, Farabella I, Morgan CC, Garcia-Hurtado J, Beucher A, Moran I, Pasquali L, Ramos-Rodriguez M, Appel EVR, Linneberg A, Gjesing AP, Witte DR, Pedersen O, Grarup N, Ravassard P, Torrents D, Mercader JM, Piemonti L, Berney T, de Koning EJP, Kerr-Conte J, Pattou F, Fedko IO, Groop L, Prokopenko I, Hansen T, Marti-Renom MA, Fraser P, Ferrer J. Nat Genet. 2019 Jun 28. pii: 10.1038/s41588-019-0457-0. doi: 10.1038/s41588-019-0457-0. PubMed 31253982.
Backbone
  Vector backbone: Lenti-(BB)-hPGK-KRAB-dCas9-P2A-BlastR
  Backbone manufacturer: Jorge Ferrer (Addgene #118155)
  Vector type: Mammalian Expression, Lentiviral, CRISPR
  Selectable markers: Blasticidin
Growth in bacteria
  Bacterial resistance: Ampicillin, 100 μg/mL
  Growth temperature: 37°C
  Growth strain: Stbl3
  Copy number: High Copy
Gene/Insert
  Gene/Insert name: KRAB-dCas9-2A-BlastR
  gRNA/shRNA sequence: CCCGGGGCCGGGTGGTGAA
  Species: H. sapiens (human)
  Promoter: hPGK and U6
  Tag / fusion protein: HA (C terminal on backbone)
  Cloning method: Restriction Enzyme; 5′ cloning site Unknown (destroyed during cloning); 3′ cloning site Unknown (destroyed during cloning)
  Sequencing primers: 5′ GATCCGCCACCATGGATGC
Terms and licenses: Academic/Nonprofit Terms; Industry Terms: Not Available to Industry
How to cite: Lenti-(BB)-hPGK-KRAB-dCas9-P2A-BlastR PHF21A-TSS-guide3 was a gift from Jorge Ferrer (Addgene plasmid # 125434 ; http://n2t.net/addgene:125434 ; RRID:Addgene_125434)
