>Addgene plasmid #125434 | Lenti-(BB)-hPGK-KRAB-dCas9-P2A-BlastR PHF21A-TSS-guide3 | depositor partial sequence | sequence record 240046 | Guide RNA, gRNA scaffold
NNGACGAAANACCGCCCGGGGCCGGGTGGTGAAGTTTTAGAGCTAGAAATAGCAAGTTAAAATAAGGCTA
GTCCGTTATCAACTTGAAAAAGTGGCACCGAGTCGGTGCTTTTTTGAATTCGCTAGCTAGGTCTTGAAAG
GGGTTGGGGTTGCGCCTTTTCCAAGGCAGCCCTGGGTTTGCGCAGGNACGCGGCTGCTCTGGGCGTGGTT
CCGGGAAACGCANCGGCGCCNACCCTGGGTCTCGCACATTCTTCACGTCCGTTCGNAGNGTCANCNNNAT
CTTCGCCGCTACCCTTGNGNNNCCCCCGGCGACNCTTCCNGNNNNGCCCCTAANNCNGNAANNTTCNNNG
NNNNNNNNGNNNNGNCGNACGNGNCNNNNNNNNGCCGCACGNNNNANNAG
